Addgene plasmid #1280: pCLUC
Depositing lab: Susan Lindquist. Depositing organization: Whitehead Institute for Biomedical Research. Publication: Role of the protein chaperone YDJ1 in establishing Hsp90-mediated signal transduction pathways. Kimura Y, Yahara I, Lindquist S. Science 1995 Jun 2;268(5215):1362-5. 10.1126/science.7761857 PubMed 7761857.
Backbone
  Vector backbone: URA3, CEN4
  Vector type: Yeast Expression
Growth in bacteria
  Bacterial resistance: Ampicillin, 100 μg/mL
  Growth temperature: 37°C
  Growth strain: DH5alpha
  Copy number: Unknown
Gene/Insert
  Gene/Insert name: CUP1-lacZ fusion (alt name: Cup1)
  Species: S. cerevisiae (budding yeast)
  Entrez Gene: CUP1-1 (a.k.a. CUP1)
  Tag / fusion protein: CUP1 promoter (N terminal on insert)
  Cloning method: Restriction Enzyme
  Sequencing primers: 5′ N/A
Terms and licenses: Academic/Nonprofit Terms; Industry Terms: Not Available to Industry
How to cite: pCLUC was a gift from Susan Lindquist (Addgene plasmid # 1280 ; http://n2t.net/addgene:1280 ; RRID:Addgene_1280)
