[The description below was written by a language model from this plasmid's Addgene catalogue record.]
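Description:
pCLUC is a yeast expression plasmid for Saccharomyces cerevisiae, recorded with a backbone defined simply as URA3, CEN4. The CEN4 centromeric element lets the plasmid segregate like a small chromosome, so it is stably maintained at low copy in yeast, while URA3 provides auxotrophic selection in ura3 host strains grown without uracil. For propagation in E. coli the plasmid carries ampicillin resistance. The bacterial origin of replication and copy number are not stated in the record, and no feature table or total size is provided, so the detailed layout of the vector cannot be described.

The payload is a CUP1-lacZ fusion, in which regulatory sequence from the budding yeast copper metallothionein gene CUP1 is joined to the E. coli lacZ gene encoding beta-galactosidase. The catalogue lists the CUP1 promoter as the element at the upstream end of the insert, which indicates that lacZ expression is under control of this copper-inducible promoter. The record does not specify whether any CUP1 coding sequence is included in the fusion, nor which terminator follows lacZ. In such a design, addition of copper to the culture activates the promoter and beta-galactosidase activity gives a readily measured readout of expression.

The associated publication concerns the role of the chaperone YDJ1 in Hsp90-mediated signal transduction pathways. The record does not state how the plasmid was used there, though an inducible reporter of this kind would be suitable as a comparison or control for reporter expression in chaperone mutant yeast strains.
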