>Addgene plasmid #1280 | pCLUC | addgene partial sequence | sequence record 16519 | 1280 with yCUP1pro-F 5'-CATATAGAAGTCATCGAAAT
GGTCAATCAATCAATCAATCATCACATAAAATGTTCAGCGAATTAATTAGGATCGATCCCGTCGTTTTAC
AACGTCGTGACTGGGAAAACCCTGGCGTTACCCAACTTAATCGCCTTGCAGCACATCCCCCTTTCGCCAG
CTGGCGTAATAGCGAAGAGGCCCGCACCGATCGCCCTTCCCAACAGTTGCGCAGCCTGAATGGCGAATGG
CGCTTTGCCTGGTTTCCGGCACCAGAAGCGGTGCCGGAAAGCTGGCTGGAGTGCGATCTTCCTGAGGCCG
ATACTGTCGTCGTCCCCTCAAACTGGCAGATGCACGGTTACGATGCGCCCATCTACACCAACGTGACCTA
TCCCATTACGGTCAATCCGCCGTTTGTTCCCACGGAGAATCCGACGGGTTGTTACTCGCTCACATTTAAT
GTTGATGAAAGCTGGCTACAGGAAGGCCAGACGCGAATTATTTTTGATGGCGTTAACTCGGCGTTTCATC
TGTGGTGCAACGGGCGCTGGGTCGGTTACGGCCAGGACAGTCGTTTGCCGTCTGAATTTGACCTGAGCGC
ATTTTTACGCGCCGGAGAAAACCGCCTCGCGGTGATGGTGCTGCGCTGGAGTGACGGCAGTTATCTGGAA
GATCAGGATATGTGGCGGATGAGCGGCATTTTCCGTGACGTCTCGTTGCTGCATAAACCGACTACACAAA
TCAGCGATTTCCATGTTGCCACTCGCTTTAATGATGATTTCAGCCGCGCTGTACTGGAGGCTGAAGTTCA
GATGTGCGGCGAGTTGCGTGACTACCCTAC
